>Addgene plasmid #207193 | pFUW-TetO-NOTCH2 | addgene full sequence | sequence record 412212 | Addgene NGS Result
CGATGTACGGGCCAGATATACGCGTTGACATTGATTATTGACTAGTTATTAATAGTAATCAATTACGGGG
TCATTAGTTCATAGCCCATATATGGAGTTCCGCGTTACATAACTTACGGTAAATGGCCCGCCTGGCTGAC
CGCCCAACGACCCCCGCCCATTGACGTCAATAATGACGTATGTTCCCATAGTAACGCCAATAGGGACTTT
CCATTGACGTCAATGGGTGGAGTATTTACGGTAAACTGCCCACTTGGCAGTACATCAAGTGTATCATATG
CCAAGTACGCCCCCTATTGACGTCAATGACGGTAAATGGCCCGCCTGGCATTATGCCCAGTACATGACCT
TATGGGACTTTCCTACTTGGCAGTACATCTACGTATTAGTCATCGCTATTACCATGGTGATGCGGTTTTG
GCAGTACATCAATGGGCGTGGATAGCGGTTTGACTCACGGGGATTTCCAAGTCTCCACCCCATTGACGTC
AATGGGAGTTTGTTTTGGCACCAAAATCAACGGGACTTTCCAAAATGTCGTAACAACTCCGCCCCATTGA
CGCAAATGGGCGGTAGGCGTGTACGGTGGGAGGTCTATATAAGCAGCGCGTTTTGCCTGTACTGGGTCTC
TCTGGTTAGACCAGATCTGAGCCTGGGAGCTCTCTGGCTAACTAGGGAACCCACTGCTTAAGCCTCAATA
AAGCTTGCCTTGAGTGCTTCAAGTAGTGTGTGCCCGTCTGTTGTGTGACTCTGGTAACTAGAGATCCCTC
AGACCCTTTTAGTCAGTGTGGAAAATCTCTAGCAGTGGCGCCCGAACAGGGACTTGAAAGCGAAAGGGAA
ACCAGAGGAGCTCTCTCGACGCAGGACTCGGCTTGCTGAAGCGCGCACGGCAAGAGGCGAGGGGCGGCGA
CTGGTGAGTACGCCAAAAATTTTGACTAGCGGAGGCTAGAAGGAGAGAGATGGGTGCGAGAGCGTCAGTA
TTAAGCGGGGGAGAATTAGATCGCGATGGGAAAAAATTCGGTTAAGGCCAGGGGGAAAGAAAAAATATAA
ATTAAAACATATAGTATGGGCAAGCAGGGAGCTAGAACGATTCGCAGTTAATCCTGGCCTGTTAGAAACA
TCAGAAGGCTGTAGACAAATACTGGGACAGCTACAACCATCCCTTCAGACAGGATCAGAAGAACTTAGAT
CATTATATAATACAGTAGCAACCCTCTATTGTGTGCATCAAAGGATAGAGATAAAAGACACCAAGGAAGC
TTTAGACAAGATAGAGGAAGAGCAAAACAAAAGTAAGACCACCGCACAGCAAGCGGCCGCTGATCTTCAG
ACCTGGAGGAGGAGATATGAGGGACAATTGGAGAAGTGAATTATATAAATATAAAGTAGTAAAAATTGAA
CCATTAGGAGTAGCACCCACCAAGGCAAAGAGAAGAGTGGTGCAGAGAGAAAAAAGAGCAGTGGGAATAG
GAGCTTTGTTCCTTGGGTTCTTGGGAGCAGCAGGAAGCACTATGGGCGCAGCGTCAATGACGCTGACGGT
ACAGGCCAGACAATTATTGTCTGGTATAGTGCAGCAGCAGAACAATTTGCTGAGGGCTATTGAGGCGCAA
CAGCATCTGTTGCAACTCACAGTCTGGGGCATCAAGCAGCTCCAGGCAAGAATCCTGGCTGTGGAAAGAT
ACCTAAAGGATCAACAGCTCCTGGGGATTTGGGGTTGCTCTGGAAAACTCATTTGCACCACTGCTGTGCC
TTGGAATGCTAGTTGGAGTAATAAATCTCTGGAACAGATTTGGAATCACACGACCTGGATGGAGTGGGAC
AGAGAAATTAACAATTACACAAGCTTAATACACTCCTTAATTGAAGAATCGCAAAACCAGCAAGAAAAGA
ATGAACAAGAATTATTGGAATTAGATAAATGGGCAAGTTTGTGGAATTGGTTTAACATAACAAATTGGCT
GTGGTATATAAAATTATTCATAATGATAGTAGGAGGCTTGGTAGGTTTAAGAATAGTTTTTGCTGTACTT
TCTATAGTGAATAGAGTTAGGCAGGGATATTCACCATTATCGTTTCAGACCCACCTCCCAACCCCGAGGG
GACCCGACAGGCCCGAAGGAATAGAAGAAGAAGGTGGAGAGAGAGACAGAGACAGATCCATTCGATTAGT
GAACGGATCGGCACTGCGTGCGCCAATTCTGCAGACAAATGGCAGTATTCATCCACAATTTTAAAAGAAA
AGGGGGGATTGGGGGGTACAGTGCAGGGGAAAGAATAGTAGACATAATAGCAACAGACATACAAACTAAA
GAATTACAAAAACAAATTACAAAAATTCAAAATTTTCGGGTTTATTACAGGGACAGCAGAGATCCAGTTT
GGTTAGATCTCGAGTTTACCACTCCCTATCAGTGATAGAGAAAAGTGAAAGTCGAGTTTACCACTCCCTA
TCAGTGATAGAGAAAAGTGAAAGTCGAGTTTACCACTCCCTATCAGTGATAGAGAAAAGTGAAAGTCGAG
TTTACCACTCCCTATCAGTGATAGAGAAAAGTGAAAGTCGAGTTTACCACTCCCTATCAGTGATAGAGAA
AAGTGAAAGTCGAGTTTACCACTCCCTATCAGTGATAGAGAAAAGTGAAAGTCGAGTTTACCACTCCCTA
TCAGTGATAGAGAAAAGTGAAAGTCGAGCTCGGTACCCGGGTCGAGGTAGGCGTGTACGGTGGGAGGCCT
ATATAAGCAGAGCTCGTTTAGTGAACCGTCAGATCGCCTGGAGACGCCATCCACGCTGTTTTGACCTCCA
TAGAAGACACCGGGACCGATCCAGCCTCCGCGGCCCCGAATTCACCGGTATGCCCGCCCTGCGCCCCGCT
CTGCTGTGGGCGCTGCTGGCGCTCTGGCTGTGCTGCGCGGCCCCCGCGCATGCATTGCAGTGTCGAGATG
GCTATGAACCCTGTGTAAATGAAGGAATGTGTGTTACCTACCACAATGGCACAGGATACTGCAAATGTCC
AGAAGGCTTCTTGGGGGAATATTGTCAACATCGAGACCCCTGTGAGAAGAACCGCTGCCAGAATGGTGGG
ACTTGTGTGGCCCAGGCCATGCTGGGGAAAGCCACGTGCCGATGTGCCTCAGGGTTTACAGGAGAGGACT
GCCAGTACTCAACATCTCATCCATGCTTTGTGTCTCGACCCTGCCTGAATGGCGGCACATGCCATATGCT
CAGCCGGGATACCTATGAGTGCACCTGTCAAGTCGGGTTTACAGGTAAGGAGTGCCAATGGACGGATGCC
TGCCTGTCTCATCCCTGTGCAAATGGAAGTACCTGTACCACTGTGGCCAACCAGTTCTCCTGCAAATGCC
TCACAGGCTTCACAGGGCAGAAATGTGAGACTGATGTCAATGAGTGTGACATTCCAGGACACTGCCAGCA
TGGTGGCACCTGCCTCAACCTGCCTGGTTCCTACCAGTGCCAGTGCCCTCAGGGCTTCACAGGCCAGTAC
TGTGACAGCCTGTATGTGCCCTGTGCACCCTCACCTTGTGTCAATGGAGGCACCTGTCGGCAGACTGGTG
ACTTCACTTTTGAGTGCAACTGCCTTCCAGGTTTTGAAGGGAGCACCTGTGAGAGGAATATTGATGACTG
CCCTAACCACAGGTGTCAGAATGGAGGGGTTTGTGTGGATGGGGTCAACACTTACAACTGCCGCTGTCCC
CCACAATGGACAGGACAGTTCTGCACAGAGGATGTGGATGAATGCCTGCTGCAGCCCAATGCCTGTCAAA
ATGGGGGCACCTGTGCCAACCGCAATGGAGGCTATGGCTGTGTATGTGTCAACGGCTGGAGTGGAGATGA
CTGCAGTGAGAACATTGATGATTGTGCCTTCGCCTCCTGTACTCCAGGCTCCACCTGCATCGACCGTGTG
GCCTCCTTCTCTTGCATGTGCCCAGAGGGGAAGGCAGGTCTCCTGTGTCATCTGGATGATGCATGCATCA
GCAATCCTTGCCACAAGGGGGCACTGTGTGACACCAACCCCCTAAATGGGCAATATATTTGCACCTGCCC
ACAAGGCTACAAAGGGGCTGACTGCACAGAAGATGTGGATGAATGTGCCATGGCCAATAGCAATCCTTGT
GAGCATGCAGGAAAATGTGTGAACACGGATGGCGCCTTCCACTGTGAGTGTCTGAAGGGTTATGCAGGAC
CTCGTTGTGAGATGGACATCAATGAGTGCCATTCAGACCCCTGCCAGAATGATGCTACCTGTCTGGATAA
GATTGGAGGCTTCACATGTCTGTGCATGCCAGGTTTCAAAGGTGTGCATTGTGAATTAGAAATAAATGAA
TGTCAGAGCAACCCTTGTGTGAACAATGGGCAGTGTGTGGATAAAGTCAATCGTTTCCAGTGCCTGTGTC
CTCCTGGTTTCACTGGGCCAGTTTGCCAGATTGATATTGATGACTGTTCCAGTACTCCGTGTCTGAATGG
GGCAAAGTGTATCGATCACCCGAATGGCTATGAATGCCAGTGTGCCACAGGTTTCACTGGTGTGTTGTGT
GAGGAGAACATTGACAACTGTGACCCCGATCCTTGCCACCATGGTCAGTGTCAGGATGGTATTGATTCCT
ACACCTGCATCTGCAATCCCGGGTACATGGGCGCCATCTGCAGTGACCAGATTGATGAATGTTACAGCAG
CCCTTGCCTGAACGATGGTCGCTGCATTGACCTGGTCAATGGCTACCAGTGCAACTGCCAGCCAGGCACG
TCAGGGGTTAATTGTGAAATTAATTTTGATGACTGTGCAAGTAACCCTTGTATCCATGGAATCTGTATGG
ATGGCATTAATCGCTACAGTTGTGTCTGCTCACCAGGATTCACAGGGCAGAGATGTAACATTGACATTGA
TGAGTGTGCCTCCAATCCCTGTCGCAAGGGTGCAACATGTATCAACGGTGTGAATGGTTTCCGCTGTATA
TGCCCCGAGGGACCCCATCACCCCAGCTGCTACTCACAGGTGAACGAATGCCTGAGCAATCCCTGCATCC
ATGGAAACTGTACTGGAGGTCTCAGTGGATATAAGTGTCTCTGTGATGCAGGCTGGGTTGGCATCAACTG
TGAAGTGGACAAAAATGAATGCCTTTCGAATCCGTGCCAGAATGGAGGAACTTGTGACAATCTGGTGAAT
GGATACAGGTGTACTTGCAAGAAGGGCTTTAAAGGCTATAACTGCCAGGTGAATATTGATGAATGTGCCT
CAAATCCATGCCTGAACCAAGGAACCTGCTTTGATGACATAAGTGGCTACACTTGCCACTGTGTGCTGCC
ATACACAGGCAAGAATTGTCAGACAGTATTGGCTCCCTGTTCCCCAAACCCTTGTGAGAATGCTGCTGTT
TGCAAAGAGTCACCAAATTTTGAGAGTTATACTTGCTTGTGTGCTCCTGGCTGGCAAGGTCAGCGGTGTA
CCATTGACATTGACGAGTGTATCTCCAAGCCCTGCATGAACCATGGTCTCTGCCATAACACCCAGGGCAG
CTACATGTGTGAATGTCCACCAGGCTTCAGTGGTATGGACTGTGAGGAGGACATTGATGACTGCCTTGCC
AATCCTTGCCAGAATGGAGGTTCCTGTATGGATGGAGTGAATACTTTCTCCTGCCTCTGCCTTCCGGGTT
TCACTGGGGATAAGTACCAGACAGACATGAATGAGTGTCTGAGTGAACCCTGTAAGAATGGAGGGACCTG
CTCTGACTACGTCAACAGTTACACTTGCAAGTGCCAGGCAGGATTTGATGGAGTCCATTGTGAGAACAAC
ATCAATGAGTGCACTGAGAGCTCCTGTTTCAATGGTGGCACATGTGTTGATGGGATTAACTCCTTCTCTT
GCTTGTGCCCTGTGGGTTTCACTGGATCCTTCTGCCTCCATGAGATCAATGAATGCAGCTCTCATCCATG
CCTGAATGAGGGAACGTGTGTTGATGGCCTGGGTACCTACCGCTGCAGCTGCCCCCTGGGCTACACTGGG
AAAAACTGTCAGACCCTGGTGAATCTCTGCAGTCGGTCTCCATGTAAAAACAAAGGTACTTGCGTTCAGA
AAAAAGCAGAGTCCCAGTGCCTATGTCCATCTGGATGGGCTGGTGCCTATTGTGACGTGCCCAATGTCTC
TTGTGACATAGCAGCCTCCAGGAGAGGTGTGCTTGTTGAACACTTGTGCCAGCACTCAGGTGTCTGCATC
AATGCTGGCAACACGCATTACTGTCAGTGCCCCCTGGGCTATACTGGGAGCTACTGTGAGGAGCAACTCG
ATGAGTGTGCGTCCAACCCCTGCCAGCACGGGGCAACATGCAGTGACTTCATTGGTGGATACAGATGCGA
GTGTGTCCCAGGCTATCAGGGTGTCAACTGTGAGTATGAAGTGGATGAGTGCCAGAATCAGCCCTGCCAG
AATGGAGGCACCTGTATTGACCTTGTGAACCATTTCAAGTGCTCTTGCCCACCAGGCACTCGGGGTATGA
AATCATCCTTATCCATTTTCCATCCAGGGCATTGTCTTAAGTTATAATCTAGAGCTAGCTTCGAAGATAT
CAAGCTTATCGATAATCAACCTCTGGATTACAAAATTTGTGAAAGATTGACTGGTATTCTTAACTATGTT
GCTCCTTTTACGCTATGTGGATACGCTGCTTTAATGCCTTTGTATCATGCTATTGCTTCCCGTATGGCTT
TCATTTTCTCCTCCTTGTATAAATCCTGGTTGCTGTCTCTTTATGAGGAGTTGTGGCCCGTTGTCAGGCA
ACGTGGCGTGGTGTGCACTGTGTTTGCTGACGCAACCCCCACTGGTTGGGGCATTGCCACCACCTGTCAG
CTCCTTTCCGGGACTTTCGCTTTCCCCCTCCCTATTGCCACGGCGGAACTCATCGCCGCCTGCCTTGCCC
GCTGCTGGACAGGGGCTCGGCTGTTGGGCACTGACAATTCCGTGGTGTTGTCGGGGAAATCATCGTCCTT
TCCTTGGCTGCTCGCCTGTGTTGCCACCTGGATTCTGCGCGGGACGTCCTTCTGCTACGTCCCTTCGGCC
CTCAATCCAGCGGACCTTCCTTCCCGCGGCCTGCTGCCGGCTCTGCGGCCTCTTCCGCGTCTTCGCCTTC
GCCCTCAGACGAGTCGGATCTCCCTTTGGGCCGCCTCCCCGCATCGATACCGTCGACCTCGAGACCTAGA
AAAACATGGAGCAATCACAAGTAGCAATACAGCAGCTACCAATGCTGATTGTGCCTGGCTAGAAGCACAA
GAGGAGGAGGAGGTGGGTTTTCCAGTCACACCTCAGGTACCTTTAAGACCAATGACTTACAAGGCAGCTG
TAGATCTTAGCCACTTTTTAAAAGAAAAGGGGGGACTGGAAGGGCTAATTCACTCCCAACGAAGACAAGA
TATCCTTGATCTGTGGATCTACCACACACAAGGCTACTTCCCTGATTGGCAGAACTACACACCAGGGCCA
GGGATCAGATATCCACTGACCTTTGGATGGTGCTACAAGCTAGTACCAGTTGAGCAAGAGAAGGTAGAAG
AAGCCAATGAAGGAGAGAACACCCGCTTGTTACACCCTGTGAGCCTGCATGGGATGGATGACCCGGAGAG
AGAAGTATTAGAGTGGAGGTTTGACAGCCGCCTAGCATTTCATCACATGGCCCGAGAGCTGCATCCGGAC
TGTACTGGGTCTCTCTGGTTAGACCAGATCTGAGCCTGGGAGCTCTCTGGCTAACTAGGGAACCCACTGC
TTAAGCCTCAATAAAGCTTGCCTTGAGTGCTTCAAGTAGTGTGTGCCCGTCTGTTGTGTGACTCTGGTAA
CTAGAGATCCCTCAGACCCTTTTAGTCAGTGTGGAAAATCTCTAGCAGGGCCCGTTTAAACCCGCTGATC
AGCCTCGACTGTGCCTTCTAGTTGCCAGCCATCTGTTGTTTGCCCCTCCCCCGTGCCTTCCTTGACCCTG
GAAGGTGCCACTCCCACTGTCCTTTCCTAATAAAATGAGGAAATTGCATCGCATTGTCTGAGTAGGTGTC
ATTCTATTCTGGGGGGTGGGGTGGGGCAGGACAGCAAGGGGGAGGATTGGGAAGACAATAGCAGGCATGC
TGGGGATGCGGTGGGCTCTATGGCTTCTGAGGCGGAAAGAACCAGCTGGGGCTCTAGGGGGTATCCCC
[124 nt withheld, positions 8189-8312]
C
[91 nt withheld, positions 8314-8404]
A
[49 nt withheld, positions 8406-8454]
CCTTTGACGTTGGAGTCCACGTTCTTT
[37 nt withheld, positions 8482-8518]
ACCCTATCTCGGTCTATTCTTTTGATTTATAAGGGATTTTGCCGATTTCGGCCTATTGGTTAAAAAATGA
GCTGATTTAACAAAAATTTAACGCGAATTAATTCTGTGGAATGTGTGTCAGTTAGGGTGTGGAAAGTCCC
CAGGCTCCCCAGCAGGCAGAAGTATGCAAAGCATGCATCTCAATTAGTCAGCAACCAGGTGTGGAAAGTC
CCCAGGCTCCCCAGCAGGCAGAAGTATGCAAAGCATGCATCTCAATTAGTCAGCAACCATAGTCCCGCCC
CTAACTCCGCCCATCCCGCCCCTAACTCCGCCCAGTTCCGCCCATTCTCCGCCCCATGGCTGACTAATTT
TTTTTATTTATGCAGAGGCCGAGGCCGCCTCTGCCTCTGAGCTATTCCAGAAGTAGTGAGGAGGCTTTTT
TGGAGGCCTAGGCTTTTGCAAAAAGCTCCCGGGAGCTTGTATATCCATTTTCGGATCTGATCAGCACGTG
TTGACAATTAATCATCGGCATAGTATATCGGCATAGTATAATACGACAAGGTGAGGAACTAAACCATGGC
CAAGTTGACCAGTGCCGTTCCGGTGCTCACCGCGCGCGACGTCGCCGGAGCGGTCGAGTTCTGGACCGAC
CGGCTCGGGTTCTCCCGGGACTTCGTGGAGGACGACTTCGCCGGTGTGGTCCGGGACGACGTGACCCTGT
TCATCAGCGCGGTCCAGGACCAGGTGGTGCCGGACAACACCCTGGCCTGGGTGTGGGTGCGCGGCCTGGA
CGAGCTGTACGCCGAGTGGTCGGAGGTCGTGTCCACGAACTTCCGGGACGCCTCCGGGCCGGCCATGACC
GAGATCGGCGAGCAGCCGTGGGGGCGGGAGTTCGCCCTGCGCGACCCGGCCGGCAACTGCGTGCACTTCG
TGGCCGAGGAGCAGGACTGACACGTGCTACGAGATTTCGATTCCACCGCCGCCTTCTATGAAAGGTTGGG
CTTCGGAATCGTTTTCCGGGACGCCGGCTGGATGATCCTCCAGCGCGGGGATCTCATGCTGGAGTTCTTC
GCCCACCCCAACTTGTTTATTGCAGCTTATAATGGTTACAAATAAAGCAATAGCATCACAAATTTCACAA
ATAAAGCATTTTTTTCACTGCATTCTAGTTGTGGTTTGTCCAAACTCATCAATGTATCTTATCATGTCTG
TATACCGTCGACCTCTAGCTAGAGCTTGGCGTAATCATGGTCATAGCTGTTTCCTGTGTGAAATTGTTAT
CCGCTCACAATTCCACACAACATACGAGCCGGAAGCATAAAGTGTAAAGCCTGGGGTGCCTAATGAGTGA
GCTAACTCACATTAATTGCGTTGCGCTCACTGCCCGCTTTCCAGTCGGGAAACCTGTCGTGCCAGCTGCA
TTAATGAATCGGCCAACGCGCGGGGAGAGGCGGTTTGCGTATTGGGCGCTCTTCCGCTTCCTCGCTCACT
GACTCGCTGCGCTCGGTCGTTCGGCTGCGGCGAGCGGTATCAGCTCACTCAAAGGCGGTAATACGGTTAT
CCACAGAATCAGGGGATAACGCAGGAAAGAACATGTGAGCAAAAGGCCAGCAAAAGGCCAGGAACCGTAA
AAAGGCCGCGTTGCTGGCGTTTTTCCATAGGCTCCGCCCCCCTGACGAGCATCACAAAAATCGACGCTCA
AGTCAGAGGTGGCGAAACCCGACAGGACTATAAAGATACCAGGCGTTTCCCCCTGGAAGCTCCCTCGTGC
GCTCTCCTGTTCCGACCCTGCCGCTTACCGGATACCTGTCCGCCTTTCTCCCTTCGGGAAGCGTGGCGCT
TTCTCATAGCTCACGCTGTAGGTATCTCAGTTCGGTGTAGGTCGTTCGCTCCAAGCTGGGCTGTGTGCAC
GAACCCCCCGTTCAGCCCGACCGCTGCGCCTTATCCGGTAACTATCGTCTTGAGTCCAACCCGGTAAGAC
ACGACTTATCGCCACTGGCAGCAGCCACTGGTAACAGGATTAGCAGAGCGAGGTATGTAGGCGGTGCTAC
AGAGTTCTTGAAGTGGTGGCCTAACTACGGCTACACTAGAAGAACAGTATTTGGTATCTGCGCTCTGCTG
AAGCCAGTTACCTTCGGAAAAAGAGTTGGTAGCTCTTGATCCGGCAAACAAACCACCGCTGGTAGCGGTG
GTTTTTTTGTTTGCAAGCAGCAGATTACGCGCAGAAAAAAAGGATCTCAAGAAGATCCTTTGATCTTTTC
TACGGGGTCTGACGCTCAGTGGAACGAAAACTCACGTTAAGGGATTTTGGTCATGAGATTATCAAAAAGG
ATCTTCACCTAGATCCTTTTAAATTAAAAATGAAGTTTTAAATCAATCTAAAGTATATATGAGTAAACTT
GGTCTGACAGTTACCAATGCTTAATCAGTGAGGCACCTATCTCAGCGATCTGTCTATTTCGTTCATCCAT
AGTTGCCTGACTCCCCGTCGTGTAGATAACTACGATACGGGAGGGCTTACCATCTGGCCCCAGTGCTGCA
ATGATACCGCGAGACCCACGCTCACCGGCTCCAGATTTATCAGCAATAAACCAGCCAGCCGGAAGGGCCG
AGCGCAGAAGTGGTCCTGCAACTTTATCCGCCTCCATCCAGTCTATTAATTGTTGCCGGGAAGCTAGAGT
AAGTAGTTCGCCAGTTAATAGTTTGCGCAACGTTGTTGCCATTGCTACAGGCATCGTGGTGTCACGCTCG
TCGTTTGGTATGGCTTCATTCAGCTCCGGTTCCCAACGATCAAGGCGAGTTACATGATCCCCCATGTTGT
GCAAAAAAGCGGTTAGCTCCTTCGGTCCTCCGATCGTTGTCAGAAGTAAGTTGGCCGCAGTGTTATCACT
CATGGTTATGGCAGCACTGCATAATTCTCTTACTGTCATGCCATCCGTAAGATGCTTTTCTGTGACTGGT
GAGTACTCAACCAAGTCATTCTGAGAATAGTGTATGCGGCGACCGAGTTGCTCTTGCCCGGCGTCAATAC
GGGATAATACCGCGCCACATAGCAGAACTTTAAAAGTGCTCATCATTGGAAAACGTTCTTCGGGGCGAAA
ACTCTCAAGGATCTTACCGCTGTTGAGATCCAGTTCGATGTAACCCACTCGTGCACCCAACTGATCTTCA
GCATCTTTTACTTTCACCAGCGTTTCTGGGTGAGCAAAAACAGGAAGGCAAAATGCCGCAAAAAAGGGAA
TAAGGGCGACACGGAAATGTTGAATACTCATACTCTTCCTTTTTCAATATTATTGAAGCATTTATCAGGG
TTATTGTCTCATGAGCGGATACATATTTGAATGTATTTAGAAAAATAAACAAATAGGGGTTCCGCGCACA
TTTCCCCGAAAAGTGCCACCTGACGTCGACGGATCGGGAGATCTCCCGATCCCCTATGGTGCACTCTCAG
TACAATCTGCTCTGATGCCGCATAGTTAAGCCAGTATCTGCTCCCTGCTTGTGTGTTGGAGGTCGCTGAG
TAGTGCGCGAGCAAAATTTAAGCTACAACAAGGCAAGGCTTGACCGACAATTGCATGAAGAATCTGCTTA
GGGTTAGGCGTTTTGCGCTGCTTCG
Features (pLannotate 1.2.2; 32 found; start..end, strand, type, name):
     27..406     +  enhancer       CMV enhancer: human cytomegalovirus immediate early enhancer
    407..606     +  promoter       CMV promoter: human cytomegalovirus (CMV) immediate early promoter
    624..804     +  LTR            5' LTR (truncated): truncated 5' long terminal repeat (LTR) from HIV-1
    851..976     +  misc_feature   HIV-1 Ψ: packaging signal of human immunodeficiency virus type 1
    960..1323    +  CDS            HIV-1 gag (fragment): gag protein from human immunodeficiency virus 1; gag
   1469..1702    +  misc_feature   RRE: The Rev response element (RRE) of HIV-1 allows for Rev-dependent mRNA export from the nucleus to the cytoplasm.
   2079..2179    +  CDS            Rev (fragment): human immunodeficiency virus 1 (HIV-1) Rev protein; rev; enhances nuclear export of unspliced and incompletely spliced viral mRNAs
   2229..2346    +  misc_feature   cPPT/CTS: central polypurine tract and central termination sequence of HIV-1
   2403..2673    +  protein_bind   tetracycline response element: contains seven copies of the tetracycline operator tetO tetracycline repressor TetR
   2684..2701    +  misc_feature   MCS (fragment): pUC18/19 multiple cloning site
   2706..2744    +  promoter       minimal CMV promoter: human cytomegalovirus (CMV) immediate early promoter
   2850..5531    +  CDS            NOTCH2 (fragment): NOTC2_HUMAN - Experimental evidence at protein level: Swiss-Prot protein existence level 1. Functions as a receptor for membrane-bound ligands Jagged-1 (JAG1), Jagged-2 (JAG2) and Delta-1 (DLL1) to regulate cell-fate determination. Upon ligand activation through the released notch intracellular domain (NICD) it forms a transcriptional activator complex with RBPJ/RBPSUH and activates genes of the enhancer of split locus (PubMed:21378985, PubMed:21378989). Affects the implementation of differentiation, proliferation and apoptotic programs (By similarity). Involved in bone remodeling and homeosta
   6576..6594    +  misc_feature   MCS (fragment): pBluescript multiple cloning site
   6594..7182    +  misc_feature   WPRE: woodchuck hepatitis virus posttranscriptional regulatory element
   7119..7700    +  CDS            nef (fragment): NEF_HV1H2 - Experimental evidence at protein level: Swiss-Prot protein existence level 1. Extracellular Nef protein targets CD4(+) T-lymphocytes for apoptosis by interacting with CXCR4 surface receptors. From Human immunodeficiency virus type 1 group M subtype B (isolate HXB2) (HIV-1).
   7707..7887    +  LTR            5' LTR (truncated): truncated 5' long terminal repeat (LTR) from HIV-1
   7919..8143    +  polyA_signal   bGH poly(A) signal: bovine growth hormone polyadenylation signal
   8147..8168    +  promoter       SV40 promoter (fragment): SV40 enhancer and early promoter
   8189..8617    +  rep_origin     f1 ori (sequence partly withheld): f1 bacteriophage origin of replication; arrow indicates direction of (+) strand synthesis
   8631..8960    +  promoter       SV40 promoter: SV40 enhancer and early promoter
   9008..9055    +  promoter       EM7 promoter: synthetic bacterial promoter&nbsp
   9074..9448    +  CDS            BleoR: antibiotic-binding protein; Sh ble from Streptoalloteichus hindustanus; confers resistance to bleomycin, phleomycin, and Zeocin™
   9458..9583    +  CDS            ble (fragment): BLE_KLEPN - Experimental evidence at protein level: Swiss-Prot protein existence level 1. Binding protein with a strong affinity to the bleomycin family of antibiotics. Binds to CL990; an antimitotic-antibiotic compound. From Klebsiella pneumoniae.
   9578..9699    +  polyA_signal   SV40 poly(A) signal: SV40 polyadenylation signal
   9770..9792    -  protein_bind   lac operator (fragment): The lac repressor binds to the lac operator to inhibit transcription in E. coli. This inhibition can be relieved by adding lactose or isopropyl-β-D-thiogalactopyranoside (IPTG). lac repressor encoded by lacI
   9796..9826    -  promoter       lac promoter: promoter for the E. coli lac operon
   9841..9862    -  protein_bind   CAP binding site: CAP binding activates transcription in the presence of cAMP. E. coli catabolite activator protein
   9875..9967    -  CDS            lacI (fragment): lac repressor; lacI; The lac repressor binds to the lac operator to inhibit transcription in E. coli. This inhibition can be relieved by adding lactose or isopropyl-β-D-thiogalactopyranoside (IPTG).
  10150..10738   -  rep_origin     ori: high-copy-number ColE1/pMB1/pBR322/pUC origin of replication
  10909..11769   -  CDS            AmpR: β-lactamase; bla; confers resistance to ampicillin, carbenicillin, and related antibiotics
  11770..11874   -  promoter       AmpR promoter: bla
  11933..11985   -  misc_feature   bom (fragment): basis of mobility region from pBR322
