[The description below was written by a language model from this plasmid's Addgene catalogue record and pLannotate feature annotations shown in this document.]
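Description:
pFUW-TetO-NOTCH2 is a third-generation-style HIV-1 lentiviral transfer plasmid built on the pFUW-TetO backbone for doxycycline-inducible expression of human NOTCH2 in mammalian cells. In bacteria it is maintained through a high-copy ColE1/pUC-type origin and selected with ampicillin (AmpR); an f1 origin is also present. Outside the viral region, the backbone carries an SV40/EM7-driven BleoR cassette with an SV40 poly(A) signal, which could confer Zeocin resistance but would not be carried into the packaged genome.

A CMV enhancer/promoter fused to a truncated 5' LTR drives Tat-independent transcription of the viral genomic RNA in packaging cells. This RNA contains the Ψ packaging signal with a gag fragment, the RRE for Rev-dependent nuclear export, and the cPPT/CTS to aid nuclear import. A truncated 3' LTR followed by a bGH poly(A) signal closes the viral unit. The internal expression cassette consists of a tetracycline response element with seven tetO copies upstream of a minimal CMV promoter, which accounts for the catalogue's "CMV" promoter entry. Transcription therefore requires a tetracycline-controlled transactivator such as rtTA, which this plasmid does not encode and which must be supplied separately. A WPRE downstream of the insert enhances transcript expression.

The insert was cloned between AgeI and XbaI sites and is recorded as 3,708 bp, much shorter than a full-length NOTCH2 coding sequence. The annotation tool likewise labels its match as a NOTCH2 fragment spanning only part of the region between the promoter and the WPRE. The record does not state which portion of the protein is encoded. The associated publication concerns transcription factor screening for dendritic cell subset identity.
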