Addgene plasmid #207193: pFUW-TetO-NOTCH2
Purpose: doxycycline-inducible expression of Human NOTCH2 in mammalian cells
Depositing lab: Filipe Pereira. Depositing organization: Center for Neuroscience and Cell Biology, University of Coimbra. Publication: Anchored screening identifies transcription factor blueprints underlying dendritic cell diversity and subset-specific anti-tumor immunity. Henriques-Oliveira L, Altman AR, Kurochkin I, Ascic E, Halitzki E, Matei A, Pértiga-Cabral D, Ulmert I, Holst S, Nair MS, Cunha PP, Park S, Vergani S, Kharas MG, Yuan J, Lahl K, Rosa FF, Pires CF, Pereira C-F. Immunity. 58, 1-20. October 2025. 10.1016/j.immuni.2025.08.001.
Backbone
  Vector backbone: pFUW-TetO
  Vector type: Mammalian Expression, Lentiviral
Growth in bacteria
  Bacterial resistance: Ampicillin, 100 μg/mL
  Growth temperature: 37°C
  Growth strain: NEB Stable
  Copy number: High Copy
Gene/Insert
  Gene/Insert name: pFUW-TetO-NOTCH2
  Species: H. sapiens (human)
  Insert size (bp): 3708
  Promoter: CMV
  Cloning method: Restriction Enzyme; 5′ cloning site AgeI (unknown if destroyed); 3′ cloning site XbaI (unknown if destroyed)
  Sequencing primers: 5′ TCCACGCTGTTTTGACCTCC
Terms and licenses: Academic/Nonprofit Terms; Industry Terms: Not Available to Industry
How to cite: pFUW-TetO-NOTCH2 was a gift from Filipe Pereira (Addgene plasmid # 207193 ; http://n2t.net/addgene:207193 ; RRID:Addgene_207193)
